Addgene plasmid #118670: pDEST 527-PHL2
Depositing lab: Kristiina Himanen. Publication: Genomic and Phenomic Screens for Flower Related RING Type Ubiquitin E3 Ligases in Arabidopsis. Pavicic M, Mouhu K, Wang F, Bilicka M, Chovancek E, Himanen K. Front Plant Sci. 2017 Mar 28;8:416. doi: 10.3389/fpls.2017.00416. eCollection 2017. PubMed 28400782.
Backbone
  Vector backbone: pDEST 527
  Vector type: Bacterial Expression
Growth in bacteria
  Bacterial resistance: Ampicillin, 100 μg/mL
  Growth temperature: 37°C
  Growth strain: DH5alpha
  Copy number: Low Copy
Gene/Insert
  Gene/Insert name: PHL2
  Species: A. thaliana (mustard weed)
  Insert size (bp): 897
  Entrez Gene: AT3G24120 (a.k.a. AT3G24120)
  Promoter: T7
  Tag / fusion protein: His6 (N terminal on insert)
  Cloning method: Gateway Cloning
Terms and licenses: Academic/Nonprofit Terms; Industry Terms: Not Available to Industry
Depositor comments: Our work is based on genomic approaches in Arabidopsis thaliana and groups of genes are presented in all of the following publications: Pavicic Mirko (2019). Multifaceted roles of RING-type ubiquitin E3 ligases: reverse phenomic approaches. http://urn.fi/URN:ISBN:978-951-51-5483-5 Pavicic M., Mouhu K., Wang F., Bilicka M., Chovancek E., & Himanen K. (2017). Genomic and phenomic screens for flower related RING type ubiquitin E3 ligases in Arabidopsis. Frontiers in Plant Science. doi.org/10.3389/fpls.2017.00416 Pavicic M., Wang F., Mouhu K., Himanen K. (2019). High throughput in vitro seed germination screen identified new ABA responsive RING-type ubiquitin E3 ligases in Arabidopsis thaliana. Plant Cell Tissue and Organ Culture. https://link.springer.com/article/10.1007/s11240-019-01700-9
How to cite: pDEST 527-PHL2 was a gift from Kristiina Himanen (Addgene plasmid # 118670 ; http://n2t.net/addgene:118670 ; RRID:Addgene_118670)
