[The description below was written by a language model from this plasmid's Addgene catalogue record and pLannotate feature annotations shown in this document.]
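Description:
pDEST 527-PHL2 is a bacterial expression plasmid made by Gateway recombination of the Arabidopsis thaliana PHL2 coding sequence (locus AT3G24120; insert recorded as 897 bp) into the pDEST 527 destination vector. The sequenced plasmid is 6,567 nt. It has a pET-like architecture. It replicates from a ColE1/pBR322-type origin accompanied by the bom region and the rop gene, which is consistent with the low copy number listed. Selection is through the β-lactamase gene, which confers ampicillin resistance. An f1 origin is also present, and short tetracycline-resistance fragments appear to be non-functional backbone remnants.

Expression is driven by a T7 promoter followed directly by a lac operator and the T7 gene 10 ribosome binding site. The plasmid-borne lacI gene supplies repressor, so transcription is held off until IPTG induction in a host that provides T7 RNA polymerase. The reading frame begins with an N-terminal 6xHis tag, runs through the attB1 site left by recombination, and continues into PHL2, which is followed by attB2. Downstream lie rrnB T1/T2 terminators and a T7 terminator. A short His-tag fragment is annotated after attB2, but the record describes only the N-terminal tag, and it does not indicate whether this fragment is translated.

PHL2 is annotated as a transcriptional activator that acts redundantly with PHR1 in controlling transcriptional responses to phosphate starvation. The design suits production of His-tagged recombinant PHL2 in E. coli for affinity purification and in vitro assays. The plasmid was deposited in connection with genomic screens of RING-type ubiquitin E3 ligases in Arabidopsis, but the record does not state the specific role of PHL2 in that work.
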