Features (pLannotate 1.2.2; 25 found; start..end, strand, type, name):
      2..20      +  promoter       T7 promoter: promoter for bacteriophage T7 RNA polymerase
     21..45      +  protein_bind   lac operator: The lac repressor binds to the lac operator to inhibit transcription in E. coli. This inhibition can be relieved by adding lactose or isopropyl-β-D-thiogalactopyranoside (IPTG). lac repressor encoded by lacI
     60..82      +  RBS            RBS: efficient ribosome binding site from bacteriophage T7 gene 10 (Olins and Rangwala, 1989)
    105..122     +  CDS            6xHis: 6xHis affinity tag
    135..159     +  protein_bind   attB1: mutant version of attB; recombination site for the Gateway® BP reaction BP Clonase™
    162..1046    +  CDS            PHL2: PHL2_ARATH - Experimental evidence at protein level: Swiss-Prot protein existence level 1. Transcriptional activator (PubMed:26586833). Acts redundantly with PHR1 as a key component of the central regulatory system controlling transcriptional responses to Pi starvation (PubMed:26586833). Binds in a sequence-specific manner to phosphate starvation-regulated promoters (PubMed:26586833). From Arabidopsis thaliana (Mouse-ear cress).
   1051..1075    -  protein_bind   attB2: mutant version of attB; recombination site for the Gateway® BP reaction BP Clonase™
   1174..1191    +  CDS            9xHis (fragment): 9xHis affinity tag
   1238..1353    +  ncRNA          5S rRNA: Accession: RF00001 - 5S ribosomal RNA
   1357..1443    +  terminator     rrnB T1 terminator: Escherichia coli rrnB; transcription terminator T1 from the E. coli rrnB gene
   1535..1562    +  terminator     rrnB T2 terminator: transcription terminator T2 from the E. coli rrnB gene
   1581..1620    +  promoter       AmpR promoter (fragment): bla
   1630..1677    +  terminator     T7 terminator: transcription terminator for bacteriophage T7 RNA polymerase
   1714..2169    +  rep_origin     f1 ori (sequence partly withheld): f1 bacteriophage origin of replication; arrow indicates direction of (+) strand synthesis
   2284..3144    -  CDS            AmpR: β-lactamase; bla; confers resistance to ampicillin, carbenicillin, and related antibiotics
   3145..3237    -  promoter       AmpR promoter: bla
   3318..3906    +  rep_origin     ori: high-copy-number ColE1/pMB1/pBR322/pUC origin of replication
   4092..4231    -  misc_feature   bom: basis of mobility region from pBR322
   4333..4524    -  CDS            rop: Rop protein, which maintains plasmids at low copy number; rop
   4541..4921    +  CDS            YPB1_ECOLX: Protein predicted: Swiss-Prot protein existence level 4. From Escherichia coli.
   4983..5047    -  CDS            TcR (fragment): tetracycline efflux protein; tet; confers resistance to tetracycline
   5062..5083    -  protein_bind   CAP binding site: CAP binding activates transcription in the presence of cAMP. E. coli catabolite activator protein
   5096..6178    -  CDS            lacI: lac repressor; lacI; The lac repressor binds to the lac operator to inhibit transcription in E. coli. This inhibition can be relieved by adding lactose or isopropyl-β-D-thiogalactopyranoside (IPTG).
   6179..6256    -  promoter       lacI promoter: lacI
   6264..6543    -  CDS            TcR (fragment): tetracycline efflux protein; tet; confers resistance to tetracycline
>Addgene plasmid #118670 | pDEST 527-PHL2 | addgene full sequence | sequence record 229730 | Addgene NGS Result
TTAATACGACTCACTATAGGGGAATTGTGAGCGGATAACAATTCCCCTCTAGAAATAATTTTGTTTAACT
TTAAGAAGGAGATATACATATGAGATCTGGATCCCACCATCACCATCACCATAGATCTGATATCACAAGT
TTGTACAAAAAAGCAGGCTCTATGTACTCAGCGATTCGCTCGCTTCCACTCGATGGTGGACACGTTGGTG
GTGACTACCATGGACCTCTTGACGGAACCAATCTTCCCGGTGACGCTTGTTTGGTTTTAACGACTGACCC
TAAACCTCGTCTCCGGTGGACAACTGAGCTTCATGAGAGATTCGTTGACGCCGTTACTCAGCTCGGTGGT
CCTGACAAAGCGACTCCCAAAACTATTATGAGAACAATGGGAGTGAAGGGTCTCACTCTCTACCACCTCA
AATCACATCTTCAGAAATTCCGCCTAGGGAGGCAAGCTGGCAAAGAATCAACTGAGAACTCTAAAGATGC
TTCTTGTGTAGGGGAGAGTCAGGACACAGGTTCATCTTCGACATCATCAATGAGAATGGCGCAGCAGGAG
CAGAACGAGGGTTACCAAGTCACCGAAGCTCTACGTGCTCAGATGGAAGTCCAAAGAAGACTACACGATC
AATTGGAGGTGCAACGGAGGCTCCAGCTGAGGATAGAGGCACAAGGAAAATACCTGCAATCGATTCTTGA
AAAAGCTTGCAAGGCCTTTGACGAGCAAGCTGCTACTTTTGCTGGACTTGAGGCTGCTAGGGAAGAGCTA
TCAGAGCTAGCCATCAAAGTCTCCAATAGCTCTCAAGGAACATCAGTCCCGTACTTCGATGCAACAAAGA
TGATGATGATGCCATCGTTGTCAGAGCTTGCAGTAGCAATAGACAACAAAAACAACATCACAACCAACTG
TTCAGTAGAAAGCTCTCTGACTTCCATCACACATGGGAGCTCTATATCTGCTGCATCAATGAAGAAGCGT
CAACGTGGAGACAATTTGGGCGTAGGGTATGAATCAGGCTGGATTATGCCTAGTAGCACCATTGGATAAA
ACCCAGCTTTCTTGTACAAAGTGGTGATATCGCTAGCTAGATAGCTAGAAGCTTGCGGCCGCACAGCTGT
ATACACGTGCAAGCCAGCCAGAACTCGCTCCTGAAGACCCAGAGGATCTCGAGCACCACCACCACCACCA
CTAATGTTAATTAAGTTGGGCGTTCCTAGGCTGATAAAACAGAATTTGCCTGGCGGCAGTAGCGCGGTGG
TCCCACCTGACCCCATGCCGAACTCAGAAGTGAAACGCCGTAGCGCCGATGGTAGTGTGGGGTCTCCCCA
TGCGAGAGTAGGGAACTGCCAGGCATCAAATAAAACGAAAGGCTCAGTCGAAAGACTGGGCCTTTCGTTT
TATCTGTTGTTTGTCGGTGAACGCTCTCCTGAGTAGGACAAATCCGCCGGGAGCGGATTTGAACGTTGCG
AAGCAACGGCCCGGAGGGTGGCGGGCAGGACGCCCGCCATAAACTGCCAGGCATCAAATTAAGCAGAAGG
CCATCCTGACGGATGGCCTTTTTGCGTTTCTACAAACTCTTTTGTTTATTTTTCTAAATACATTCAAATA
TGTATCCGCTGAGCAATAACTAGCATAACCCCTTGGGGCCTCTAAACGGGTCTTGAGGGGTTTTTTGCTG
AAAGGAGGAACTATATCCGGATTGGCGAATGGG
[124 nt withheld, positions 1714-1837]
C
[91 nt withheld, positions 1839-1929]
A
[49 nt withheld, positions 1931-1979]
CCTTTGACGTTGGAGTCCACGTTCTTT
[37 nt withheld, positions 2007-2043]
ACCCTATCTCGGTCTATTCTTTTGATTTATAAGGGATTTTGCCGATTTCGGCCTATTGGTTAAAAAATGA
GCTGATTTAACAAAAATTTAACGCGAATTTTAACAAAATATTAACGTTTACAATTTCTGGCGGCACGATG
GCATGAGATTATCAAAAAGGATCTTCACCTAGATCCTTTTAAATTAAAAATGAAGTTTTAAATCAATCTA
AAGTATATATGAGTAAACTTGGTCTGACAGTTACCAATGCTTAATCAGTGAGGCACCTATCTCAGCGATC
TGTCTATTTCGTTCATCCATAGTTGCCTGACTCCCCGTCGTGTAGATAACTACGATACGGGAGGGCTTAC
CATCTGGCCCCAGTGCTGCAATGATACCGCGAGACCCACGCTCACCGGCTCCAGATTTATCAGCAATAAA
CCAGCCAGCCGGAAGGGCCGAGCGCAGAAGTGGTCCTGCAACTTTATCCGCCTCCATCCAGTCTATTAAT
TGTTGCCGGGAAGCTAGAGTAAGTAGTTCGCCAGTTAATAGTTTGCGCAACGTTGTTGCCATTGCTACAG
GCATCGTGGTGTCACGCTCGTCGTTTGGTATGGCTTCATTCAGCTCCGGTTCCCAACGATCAAGGCGAGT
TACATGATCCCCCATGTTGTGCAAAAAAGCGGTTAGCTCCTTCGGTCCTCCGATCGTTGTCAGAAGTAAG
TTGGCCGCAGTGTTATCACTCATGGTTATGGCAGCACTGCATAATTCTCTTACTGTCATGCCATCCGTAA
GATGCTTTTCTGTGACTGGTGAGTACTCAACCAAGTCATTCTGAGAATAGTGTATGCGGCGACCGAGTTG
CTCTTGCCCGGCGTCAATACGGGATAATACCGCGCCACATAGCAGAACTTTAAAAGTGCTCATCATTGGA
AAACGTTCTTCGGGGCGAAAACTCTCAAGGATCTTACCGCTGTTGAGATCCAGTTCGATGTAACCCACTC
GTGCACCCAACTGATCTTCAGCATCTTTTACTTTCACCAGCGTTTCTGGGTGAGCAAAAACAGGAAGGCA
AAATGCCGCAAAAAAGGGAATAAGGGCGACACGGAAATGTTGAATACTCATACTCTTCCTTTTTCAATCA
TGATTGAAGCATTTATCAGGGTTATTGTCTCATGAGCGGATACATATTTGAATGTATTTAGAAAAATAAA
CAAATAGGTCATGACCAAAATCCCTTAACGTGAGTTTTCGTTCCACTGAGCGTCAGACCCCGTAGAAAAG
ATCAAAGGATCTTCTTGAGATCCTTTTTTTCTGCGCGTAATCTGCTGCTTGCAAACAAAAAAACCACCGC
TACCAGCGGTGGTTTGTTTGCCGGATCAAGAGCTACCAACTCTTTTTCCGAAGGTAACTGGCTTCAGCAG
AGCGCAGATACCAAATACTGTCCTTCTAGTGTAGCCGTAGTTAGGCCACCACTTCAAGAACTCTGTAGCA
CCGCCTACATACCTCGCTCTGCTAATCCTGTTACCAGTGGCTGCTGCCAGTGGCGATAAGTCGTGTCTTA
CCGGGTTGGACTCAAGACGATAGTTACCGGATAAGGCGCAGCGGTCGGGCTGAACGGGGGGTTCGTGCAC
ACAGCCCAGCTTGGAGCGAACGACCTACACCGAACTGAGATACCTACAGCGTGAGCTATGAGAAAGCGCC
ACGCTTCCCGAAGGGAGAAAGGCGGACAGGTATCCGGTAAGCGGCAGGGTCGGAACAGGAGAGCGCACGA
GGGAGCTTCCAGGGGGAAACGCCTGGTATCTTTATAGTCCTGTCGGGTTTCGCCACCTCTGACTTGAGCG
TCGATTTTTGTGATGCTCGTCAGGGGGGCGGAGCCTATGGAAAAACGCCAGCAACGCGGCCTTTTTACGG
TTCCTGGCCTTTTGCTGGCCTTTTGCTCACATGTTCTTTCCTGCGTTATCCCCTGATTCTGTGGATAACC
GTATTACCGCCTTTGAGTGAGCTGATACCGCTCGCCGCAGCCGAACGACCGAGCGCAGCGAGTCAGTGAG
CGAGGAAGCGGAAGAGCGCCTGATGCGGTATTTTCTCCTTACGCATCTGTGCGGTATTTCACACCGCAAT
GGTGCACTCTCAGTACAATCTGCTCTGATGCCGCATAGTTAAGCCAGTATACACTCCGCTATCGCTACGT
GACTGGGTCATGGCTGCGCCCCGACACCCGCCAACACCCGCTGACGCGCCCTGACGGGCTTGTCTGCTCC
CGGCATCCGCTTACAGACAAGCTGTGACCGTCTCCGGGAGCTGCATGTGTCAGAGGTTTTCACCGTCATC
ACCGAAACGCGCGAGGCAGCTGCGGTAAAGCTCATCAGCGTGGTCGTGAAGCGATTCACAGATGTCTGCC
TGTTCATCCGCGTCCAGCTCGTTGAGTTTCTCCAGAAGCGTTAATGTCTGGCTTCTGATAAAGCGGGCCA
TGTTAAGGGCGGTTTTTTCCTGTTTGGTCACTGATGCCTCCGTGTAAGGGGGATTTCTGTTCATGGGGGT
AATGATACCGATGAAACGAGAGAGGATGCTCACGATACGGGTTACTGATGATGAACATGCCCGGTTACTG
GAACGTTGTGAGGGTAAACAACTGGCGGTATGGATGCGGCGGGACCAGAGAAAAATCACTCAGGGTCAAT
GCCAGCGCTTCGTTAATACAGATGTAGGTGTTCCACAGGGTAGCCAGCAGCATCCTGCGATGCAGATCCG
GAACATAATGGTGCAGGGCGCTGACTTCCGCGTTTCCAGACTTTACGAAACACGGAAACCGAAGACCATT
CATGTTGTTGCTCAGGTCGCAGACGTTTTGCAGCAGCAGTCGCTTCACGTTCGCTCGCGTATCGGTGATT
CATTCTGCTAACCAGTAAGGCAACCCCGCCAGCCTAGCCGGGTCCTCAACGACAGGAGCACGATCATGCT
AGTCATGCCCCGCGCCCACCGGAAGGAGCTGACTGGGTTGAAGGCTCTCAAGGGCATCGGTCGAGATCCC
GGTGCCTAATGAGTGAGCTAACTTACATTAATTGCGTTGCGCTCACTGCCCGCTTTCCAGTCGGGAAACC
TGTCGTGCCAGCTGCATTAATGAATCGGCCAACGCGCGGGGAGAGGCGGTTTGCGTATTGGGCGCCAGGG
TGGTTTTTCTTTTCACCAGTGAGACGGGCAACAGCTGATTGCCCTTCACCGCCTGGCCCTGAGAGAGTTG
CAGCAAGCGGTCCACGCTGGTTTGCCCCAGCAGGCGAAAATCCTGTTTGATGGTGGTTAACGGCGGGATA
TAACATGAGCTGTCTTCGGTATCGTCGTATCCCACTACCGAGATGTCCGCACCAACGCGCAGCCCGGACT
CGGTAATGGCGCGCATTGCGCCCAGCGCCATCTGATCGTTGGCAACCAGCATCGCAGTGGGAACGATGCC
CTCATTCAGCATTTGCATGGTTTGTTGAAAACCGGACATGGCACTCCAGTCGCCTTCCCGTTCCGCTATC
GGCTGAATTTGATTGCGAGTGAGATATTTATGCCAGCCAGCCAGACGCAGACGCGCCGAGACAGAACTTA
ATGGGCCCGCTAACAGCGCGATTTGCTGGTGACCCAATGCGACCAGATGCTCCACGCCCAGTCGCGTACC
GTCTTCATGGGAGAAAATAATACTGTTGATGGGTGTCTGGTCAGAGACATCAAGAAATAACGCCGGAACA
TTAGTGCAGGCAGCTTCCACAGCAATGGCATCCTGGTCATCCAGCGGATAGTTAATGATCAGCCCACTGA
CGCGTTGCGCGAGAAGATTGTGCACCGCCGCTTTACAGGCTTCGACGCCGCTTCGTTCTACCATCGACAC
CACCACGCTGGCACCCAGTTGATCGGCGCGAGATTTAATCGCCGCGACAATTTGCGACGGCGCGTGCAGG
GCCAGACTGGAGGTGGCAACGCCAATCAGCAACGACTGTTTGCCCGCCAGTTGTTGTGCCACGCGGTTGG
GAATGTAATTCAGCTCCGCCATCGCCGCTTCCACTTTTTCCCGCGTTTTCGCAGAAACGTGGCTGGCCTG
GTTCACCACGCGGGAAACGGTCTGATAAGAGACACCGGCATACTCTGCGACATCGTATAACGTTACTGGT
TTCACATTCACCACCCTGAATTGACTCTCTTCCGGGCGCTATCATGCCATACCGCGAAAGGTTTTGCGCC
ATTCGATGGTGTCCGGGATCTCGACGCTCTCCCTTATGCGACTCCTGCATTAGGAAGCAGCCCAGTAGTA
GGTTGAGGCCGTTGAGCACCGCCGCCGCAAGGAATGGTGCATGCAAGGAGATGGCGCCCAACAGTCCCCC
GGCCACGGGGCCTGCCACCATACCCACGCCGAAACAAGCGCTCATGAGCCCGAAGTGGCGAGCCCGATCT
TCCCCATCGGTGATGTCGGCGATATAGGCGCCAGCAACCGCACCTGTGGCGCCGGTGATGCCGGCCACGA
TGCGTCCGGCGTAGAGGATCGAGATCGATCTCGATCCCGCGAAA
